>Addgene plasmid #45063 | pRSV-CaMKIV(1-313) | depositor full sequence | sequence record 62493 | pRSV-CaMKIV(1-313) sequence 5193 bps
AGCTTACCATGCTCAAAGTCACGGTGCCCTCCTGTCCCTCCTCGCCCTGCTCCTCGGTCACCGCCAGTAC
TGAGAACCTCGTCCCGGATTACTGGATCGACGGCTCTAACCGAGATCCTCTGGGCGATTTCTTCGAGGTG
GAGTCAGAGCTGGGACGGGGTGCTACATCCATTGTGTACAGATGCAAACAGAAGGGGACCCAGAAGCCCT
ATGCTCTCAAAGTGTTAAAGAAAACAGTGGACAAGAAGATTGTGAGAACAGAAATAGGAGTTCTCCTGCG
TCTCTCACACCCGAACATCATAAAACTCAAGGAAATATTCGAAACCCCCACAGAAATCAGCCTGGTCCTT
GAGCTGGTCACAGGAGGAGAACTGTTTGACAGGATTGTGGAGAAGGGATACTACAGTGAGCGCGATGCGC
GTGACGCGGTGAAGCAGATCCTGGAGGCCGTTGCTTACCTGCATGAAAATGGGATTGTCCATCGTGACCT
CAAACCAGAGAATCTTCTTTATGCAACTCCAGCCCCTGATGCACCCCTCAAAATTGCTGATTTTGGACTT
TCAAAAATTGTGGAACATCAAGTGCTCATGAAGACAGTGTGTGGAACCCCGGGGTACTGCGCACCTGAGA
TTCTCCGAGGCTGTGCCTACGGACCTGAGGTGGACATGTGGTCTGTAGGAATAATCACCTACATCCTACT
TTGTGGATTTGAACCATTCTATGACGAGCGAGGTGATCAGTTCATGTTCAGGAGAATTCTGAATTGTGAA
TATTACTTTATCTCCCCCTGGTGGGATGAAGTGTCTTTAAATGCCAAGGACTTGGTCAAAAAGCTCATTG
TTTTGGATCCCAAGAAACGGCTGACTACATTTCAAGCCCTCCAACACCCATGGGTCACAGGTAAAGCGGC
CAACTTTGTTCACATGGACACTGCTCAGAAGAAACTTTAAAGATCTTTGTGAAGGAACCTTACTTCTGTG
GTGTGACATAATTGGACAAACTACCTACAGAGATTTAAAGCTCTAAGGTAAATATAAAATTTTTAAGTGT
ATAATGTGTTAAACTACTGATTCTAATTGTTTGTGTATTTTAGATTCCAACCTATGGAACTGATGAATGG
GAGCAGTGGTGGAATGCCTTTAATGAGGAAAACCTGTTTTGCTCAGAAGAAATGCCATCTAGTGATGATG
AGGCTACTGCTGACTCTCAACATTCTACTCCTCCAAAAAAGAAGAGAAAGGTAGAAGACCCCAAGGACTT
TCCTTCAGAATTGCTAAGTTTTTTGAGTCATGCTGTGTTTAGTAATAGAACTCTTGCTTGCTTTGCTATT
TACACCACAAAGGAAAAAGCTGCACTGCTATACAAGAAAATTATGGAAAAATATTCTGTAACCTTTATAA
GTAGGCATAACAGTTATAATCATAACATACTGTTTTTTCTTACTCCACACAGGCATAGAGTGTCTGCTAT
TAATAACTATGCTCAAAAATTGTGTACCTTTAGCTTTTTAATTTGTAAAGGGGTTAATAAGGAATATTTG
ATGTATAGTGCCTTGACTAGAGATCATAATCAGCCATACCACATTTGTAGAGGTTTTACTTGCTTTAAAA
AACCTCCCACACCTCCCCCTGAACCTGAAACATAAAATGAATGCAATTGTTGTTGTTAACTTGTTTATTG
CAGCTTATAATGGTTACAAATAAAGCAATAGCATCACAAATTTCACAAATAAAGCATTTTTTTCACTGCA
TTCTAGTTGTGGTTTGTCCAAACTCATCAATGTATCTTATCATGTCTGGATCCCCAGGAAGCTCCTCTGT
GTCCTCATAAACCCTAACCTCCTCTACTTGAGAGGACATTCCAATCATAGGCTGCCCATCCACCCTCTGT
GTCCTCCTGTTAATTAGGTCACTTAACAAAAAGGAAATTGGGTAGGGGTTTTTCACAGACCGCTTTCTAA
GGGTAATTTTAAAATATCTGGGAAGTCCCTTCCACTGCTGTGTTCCAGAAGTGTTGGTAAACAGCCCACA
AATGTCAACAGCAGAAACATACAAGCTGTCAGCTTTGCACAAGGGCCCAACACCCTGCTCATCAAGAAGC
ACTGTGGTTGCTGTGTTAGTAATGTGCAAAACAGGAGGCACATTTTCCCCACCTGTGTAGGTTCCAAAAT
ATCTAGTGTTTTCATTTTTACTTGGATCAGGAACCCAGCACTCCACTGGATAAGCATTATCCTTATCCAA
AACAGCCTTGTGGTCAGTGTTCATCTGCTGACTGTCAACTGTAGCATTTTTTGGGGTTACAGTTTGAGCA
GGATATTTGGTCCTGTAGTTTGCTAACACACCCTGCAGCTCCAAAGGTTCCCCACCAACAGCAAAAAAAT
GAAAATTTGACCCTTGAATGGGTTTTCCAGCACCATTTTCATGAGTTTTTTGTGTCCCTGAATGCAAGTT
TAACATAGCAGTTACCCCAATAACCTCAGTTTTAACAGTAACAGCTTCCCACATCAAAATATTTCCACAG
GTTAAGTCCTCATTTAAATTAGGCAAAGGAATTCTTGAAGACGAAAGGGCCTCGTGATACGCCTATTTTT
ATAGGTTAATGTCATGATAATAATGGTTTCTTAGACGTCAGGTGGCACTTTTCGGGGAAATGTGCGCGGA
ACCCCTATTTGTTTATTTTTCTAAATACATTCAAATATGTATCCGCTCATGAGACAATAACCCTGATAAA
TGCTTCAATAATATTGAAAAAGGAAGAGTATGAGTATTCAACATTTCCGTGTCGCCCTTATTCCCTTTTT
TGCGGCATTTTGCCTTCCTGTTTTTGCTCACCCAGAAACGCTGGTGAAAGTAAAAGATGCTGAAGATCAG
TTGGGTGCACGAGTGGGTTACATCGAACTGGATCTCAACAGCGGTAAGATCCTTGAGAGTTTTCGCCCCG
AAGAACGTTTTCCAATGATGAGCACTTTTAAAGTTCTGCTATGTGGCGCGGTATTATCCCGTGTTGACGC
CGGGCAAGAGCAACTCGGTCGCCGCATACACTATTCTCAGAATGACTTGGTTAGATACTCACCAGTCACA
GAAAAGCATCTTACGGATGGCATGACAGTAAGAGAATTATGCAGTGCTGCCATAACCATGAGTGATAACA
CTGCGGCCAACTTACTTCTGACAACGATCGGAGGACCGAAGGAGCTAACCGCTTTTTTGCACAACATGGG
GGATCATGTAACTCGCCTTGATCGTTGGGAACCGGAGCTGAATGAAGCCATACCAAACGACGAGCGTGAC
ACCACGATGCCTGCAGCAATGGCAACAACGTTGCGCAAACTATTAACTGGCGAACTACTTACTCTAGCTT
CCCGGCAACAATTAATAGACTGGATGGAGGCGGATAAAGTTGCAGGACCACTTCTGCGCTCGGCCCTTCC
GGCTGGCTGGTTTATTGCTGATAAATCTGGAGCCGGTGAGCGTGGGTCTCGCGGTATCATTGCAGCACTG
GGGCCAGATGGTAAGCCCTCCCGTATCGTAGTTATCTACACGACGGGGAGTCAGGCAACTATGGATGAAC
GAAATAGACAGATCGCTGAGATAGGTGCCTCACTGATTAAGCATTGGTAACTGTCAGACCAAGTTTACTC
ATATATACTTTAGATTGATTTAAAACTTCATTTTTAATTTAAAAGGATCTAGGTGAAGATCCTTTTTGAT
AATCTCATGACCAAAATCCCTTAACGTGAGTTTTCGTTCCACTGAGCGTCAGACCCCGTAGAAAAGATCA
AAGGATCTTCTTGAGATCCTTTTTTTCTGCGCGTAATCTGCTGCTTGCAAACAAAAAAACCACCGCTACC
AGCGGTGGTTTGTTTGCCGGATCAAGAGCTACCAACTCTTTTTCCGAAGGTAACTGGCTTCAGCAGAGCG
CAGATACCAAATACTGTCCTTCTAGTGTAGCCGTAGTTAGGCCACCACTTCAAGAACTCTGTAGCACCGC
CTACATACCTCGCTCTGCTAATCCTGTTACCAGTGGCTGCTGCCAGTGGCGATAAGTCGTGTCTTACCGG
GTTGGACTCAAGACGATAGTTACCGGATAAGGCGCAGCGGTCGGGCTGAACGGGGGGTTCGTGCACACAG
CCCAGCTTGGAGCGAACGACCTACACCGAACTGAGATACCTACAGCGTGAGCATTGAGAAAGCGCCACGC
TTCCCGAAGGGAGAAAGGCGGACAGGTATCCGGTAAGCGGCAGGGTCGGAACAGGAGAGCGCACGAGGGA
GCTTCCAGGGGGAAACGCCTGGTATCTTTATAGTCCTGTCGGGTTTCGCCACCTCTGACTTGAGCGTCGA
TTTTTGTGATGCTCGTCAGGGGGGCGGAGCCTATGGAAAAACGCCAGCAACGCGGCCTTTTTACGGTTCC
TGGCCTTTTGCTGGCCTTTTGCTCACATGTTCTTTCCTGCGTTATCCCCTGATTCTGTGGATAACCGTAT
TACCGCCTTTGAGTGAGCTGATACCGCTCGCCGCAGCCGAACGACCGAGCGCAGCGAGTCAGTGAGCGAG
GAAGCGGAAGAGCGCCTGATGCGGTATTTTCTCCTTACGCATCTGTGCGGTATTTCACACCGCATATGGT
GCACTCTCAGTACAATCTGCTCTGATGCCGCATAGTTAAGCCAGTATCTGCTCCCTGCTTGTGTGTTGGA
GGTCGCTGAGTAGTGCGCGAGCAAAATTTAAGCTACAACAAGGCAAGGCTTGACCGACAATTGCATGAAG
AATCTGCTTAGGGTTAGGCGTTTTGCGCTGCTTCGCGATGTACGGGCCAGATATACGCGTATCTGAGGGG
ACTAGGGTGTGTTTAGGCGAAAAGCGGGGCTTCGGTTGTACGCGGTTAGGAGTCCCCTCAGGATATAGTA
GTTTCGCTTTTGCATAGGGAGGGGGAAATGTAGTCTTATGCAATACACTTGTAGTCTTGCAACATGGTAA
CGATGAGTTAGCAACATGCCTTACAAGGAGAGAAAAAGCACCGTGCATGCCGATTGGTGGAAGTAAGGTG
GTACGATCGTGCCTTATTAGGAAGGCAACAGACAGGTCTGACATGGATTGGACGAACCACTGAATTCCGC
ATTGCAGAGATAATTGTATTTAAGTGCCTAGCTCGATACAATAAACGCCATTTGACCATTCACCACATTG
GTGTGCACCTCCA
Features (pLannotate 1.2.2; 13 found; start..end, strand, type, name):
      9..947     +  CDS            Camk4 (fragment): KCC4_MOUSE - Experimental evidence at protein level: Swiss-Prot protein existence level 1. Calcium/calmodulin-dependent protein kinase that operates in the calcium-triggered CaMKK-CaMK4 signaling cascade and regulates, mainly by phosphorylation, the activity of several transcription activators, such as CREB1, MEF2D, JUN and RORA, which play pivotal roles in immune response, inflammation, and memory consolidation. In the thymus, regulates the CD4(+)/CD8(+) double positive thymocytes selection threshold during T-cell ontogeny. In CD4 memory T-cells, is required to link T-cell antigen receptor (T
    952..1026    +  CDS            small t antigen (fragment): SV40 (simian virus 40) small t antigen
   1028..1093    +  intron         small t intron: SV40 (simian virus 40) small t antigen intron
   1223..1243    +  CDS            SV40 NLS: nuclear localization signal of SV40 (simian virus 40) large T antigen
   1562..1645    +  CDS            large T antigen (fragment): large T antigen from SV40 (simian virus 40)
   1668..1802    +  polyA_signal   SV40 poly(A) signal: SV40 polyadenylation signal
   1746..2564    -  CDS            VP1_SV40 (fragment): Experimental evidence at protein level: Swiss-Prot protein existence level 1. Forms an icosahedral capsid with a T=7 symmetry and a 40 nm diameter. The capsid is composed of 72 pentamers linked to each other by disulfide bonds and associated with VP2 or VP3 proteins. Binds to N- glycolylneuraminic analog of the ganglioside GM1 on the cell surface to provide virion attachment to target cell (PubMed:18353982). Once attached, the virion is internalized by caveolin-mediated endocytosis and traffics to the endoplasmic reticulum. Inside the endoplasmic reticulum, the protein folding machinery isomer
   2655..2759    +  promoter       AmpR promoter: bla
   2760..3620    +  CDS            AmpR: β-lactamase; bla; confers resistance to ampicillin, carbenicillin, and related antibiotics
   3791..4379    +  rep_origin     ori: high-copy-number ColE1/pMB1/pBR322/pUC origin of replication
   4565..4667    -  misc_feature   bom (fragment): basis of mobility region from pBR322
   4798..4891    +  ncRNA          Retro dr1: Accession: RF00214 - Retrovirus direct repeat 1 (dr1)
   4927..5189    +  promoter       RSV promoter: Rous sarcoma virus enhancer/promoter
