[The description below was written by a language model from this plasmid's Addgene catalogue record and pLannotate feature annotations shown in this document.]
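Description:
pRSV-CaMKIV(1-313) is a mammalian expression plasmid of about 5.2 kb built on pRSV-link, a lab-made backbone derived from pRSV-globin. It is propagated in E. coli through a high-copy ColE1/pUC-type origin and selected with ampicillin via the β-lactamase gene and its native promoter. A fragment of the pBR322 bom region is also annotated. No mammalian selection marker appears in the feature table, which fits a plasmid intended for transient transfection.

The payload is a truncated mouse Camk4 coding sequence, ending at amino acid 313, cloned between HindIII and BglII sites immediately downstream of the Rous sarcoma virus enhancer/promoter. A retroviral direct repeat element lies just upstream of the promoter and is presumably carried over from the RSV LTR. The catalogue describes the truncated kinase as constitutively active, so it can phosphorylate targets such as the transcription factor CREB without a calcium/calmodulin signal. The depositor notes an R128A change, regarded as a functionally irrelevant polymorphism. The catalogue lists the insert size as 30 bp, but the annotated Camk4 fragment spans roughly 940 bp, which matches both a 313-residue protein and the difference between the backbone size and the total size.

Downstream of the insert is an SV40-derived RNA-processing cassette containing the small t antigen intron and the SV40 polyadenylation signal. The fragments of small t, large T (including its NLS) and VP1 coding sequence are most likely incidental remnants of this SV40 segment rather than expressed products. The plasmid is used to express active CaMKIV in mammalian cells, for example to study kinase-dependent regulation of CREB-mediated transcription.
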