Addgene plasmid #45063: pRSV-CaMKIV(1-313)
Purpose: Expression of constit active CaMKIV
Depositing lab: Richard Maurer. Depositing organization: Oregon Health & Science University. Publication: Differential activation of CREB by Ca2+/calmodulin-dependent protein kinases type II and type IV involves phosphorylation of a site that negatively regulates activity. Sun P, Enslen H, Myung PS, Maurer RA. Genes Dev. 1994 Nov 1;8(21):2527-39. 10.1101/gad.8.21.2527 PubMed 7958915.
Backbone
  Vector backbone: pRSV-link
  Backbone manufacturer: Maurer lab
  Backbone size w/o insert (bp): 4265
  Total vector size (bp): 5193
  Modifications to backbone: Backbone derived from pRSV-globin
  Vector type: Mammalian Expression
Growth in bacteria
  Bacterial resistance: Ampicillin, 100 μg/mL
  Growth temperature: 37°C
  Growth strain: DH5alpha
  Copy number: Unknown
Gene/Insert
  Gene/Insert name: Cam Kinase IV(1-313) (alt name: camk4(1-313))
  Species: M. musculus (mouse)
  Insert size (bp): 30
  Mutation: truncated at amino acid 313*
  GenBank ID: NM_009793.3
  Entrez Gene: Camk4 (a.k.a. A430110E23Rik, AI666733, CaM, CaMKI, CaMKIV, CaMKIV/Gr, D18Bwg0362e)
  Promoter: RSV
  Cloning method: Restriction Enzyme; 5′ cloning site HindIII (not destroyed); 3′ cloning site Bgl II (not destroyed)
  Sequencing primers: 5′ CGATACAATAAACGCCATTTGA
Terms and licenses: Academic/Nonprofit Terms; Industry Terms: Not Available to Industry
Depositor comments: This CaMKIV has a R128A mutation. The depositor considers this a polymorphism that is not functionally relevant.
How to cite: pRSV-CaMKIV(1-313) was a gift from Richard Maurer (Addgene plasmid # 45063 ; http://n2t.net/addgene:45063 ; RRID:Addgene_45063)
