>Addgene plasmid #45063 | pRSV-CaMKIV(1-313) | addgene partial sequence | sequence record 67828 | SV40-splice-R2 5'-CACAAACAATTAGAATCAGTAG-3'
CACTTAAAAATTTTATATTTACCTTAGAGCTTTAAATCTCTGTAGGTAGTTTGTCCAATTATGTCACACC
ACAGAAGTAAGGTTCCTTCACAAAGATCTTTAAAGTTTCTTCTGAGCAGTGTCCATGTGAACAAAGTTGG
CCGCTTTACCTGTGACCCATGGGTGTTGGAGGGCTTGAAATGTAGTCAGCCGTTTCTTGGGATCCAAAAC
AATGAGCTTTTTGACCAAGTCCTTGGCATTTAAAGACACTTCATCCCACCAGGGGGAGATAAAGTAATAT
TCACAATTCAGAATTCTCCTGAACATGAACTGATCACCTCGCTCGTCATAGAATGGTTCAAATCCACAAA
GTAGGATGTAGGTGATTATTCCTACAGACCACATGTCCACCTCAGGTCCGTAGGCACAGCCTCGGAGAAT
CTCAGGTGCGCAGTACCCCGGGGTTCCACACACTGTCTTCATGAGCACTTGATGTTCCACAATTTTTGAA
AGTCCAAAATCAGCAATTTTGAGGGGTGCATCAGGGGCTGGAGTTGCATAAAGAAGATTCTCTGGTTTGA
GGTCACGATGGACAATCCCATTTTCATGCAGGTAAGCAACGGCCTCCAGGATCTGCTTCACCGCGTCAGC
CGCATCGCGCTCACTGTAGTATCCCTTCTCCACAATCCTGTCAAACAGTTCTCCTCCTGTGACCAGCTCA
AGGACCAGGCTGATTTCTGTGGGGGTTTCGAATATTTCCTTGAGTTTTATGATGTTCGGGTGTGAGAGAC
GCAGGAGAACTCCTATTTCTGTTCTCACAATCTTCTTGTCCACTGTTTTCTTTAACACTTTGAGAGCATA
GGGCTTCTGGGTCCCCTTCTGTTTGCATCTGTACACAATGGATGTAGCACCCCGTCCCAGCTCTGACTCC
ACCTCGAAGAAATCGCCCAGAGGATCTCGGTTAGAGCCGTCGATCCAGTAATCCGGGAC
